>Addgene plasmid #35137 | p6647 MSCV-P C-Flag HA 2aE7 | addgene partial sequence | sequence record 44425 | MSCV-rev 5'-CAGCGGGGCTGCTAAAGCGCATGC-3'
CTCCCTACCCGGTAGAATTCTAGGCGTAGTCGGGCACGTCGTAGGGGTATCCTCCAGCGGCCGACTTGTC
ATCGTCGTCCTTGTAGTCCTCGAGTTCGAACCGCGGGCCCTCTAGATCAACCACTTTGTACAAGAAAGTT
GGGGCGCAGTGAGGGCACACTAGAGTCAGCGTCTTCAAGAACAGCTGTTCCAGCTCTCTTAGGTCTGCTT
GTCCGCACTCAACCACCAGCCGGACGGTTCTGCCACACTTACAGCAGGTAGTTACCACCCCGTAGGCCTG
CACATCTGGTTCTGTCAGTTGATGGTTATTCTCTTCTTCTGAGCTGTCAAATTGCTCGTCGCAATGTAGG
TCAACAATTTCGGGTATTTCATCCAATATTAGTGCAATGTCCTTGAGGCTGGGTCGGTTGCCGTGCATGG
TGCCAACTTTTTTGTACAAACTTGTTGATAGCTTAACTAGCCAGCTTGGGTCTCCCTATAGTGAGTCGTA
TTAGATCTAATTCCGGCGCCTAGAGAAGGAGTGAGGGCTGGATAAAGGGAGGATCGAGGCGGGGTCGAAC
GAGGAGGTTCAAGGGGGAGAGACGGGGCGGATGGAGGAAGAGGAGGCGGAGGCTTAGGGTGTACAAAGGG
CTTGACCCAGGGAGGGGGGTCAAAAGCCAAGGCTTCCCAGGTCACGATGTA
