[The description below was written by a language model from this plasmid's Addgene catalogue record.]
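Description:
p6647 MSCV-P C-Flag HA 2aE7 is a retroviral mammalian expression plasmid built on the MSCV-P C-Flag-HA backbone (about 8.7 kb without insert), a murine stem cell virus–derived vector. It is propagated in E. coli under ampicillin selection, and it carries a puromycin marker for selecting transduced or transfected mammalian cells. The record does not give the bacterial origin of replication, lists copy number as unknown, and includes no feature table, so the exact arrangement of the regulatory elements is not documented. In MSCV-type vectors, the insert is generally transcribed from the viral long terminal repeat, and the LTRs together with a packaging signal allow the vector RNA to be packaged into retroviral particles when the viral proteins are supplied in trans. These particles then integrate stably into target cells.

The payload is the E7 open reading frame of human papillomavirus type 2a, roughly 300 bp, introduced by Gateway recombination cloning. The backbone supplies FLAG and HA epitopes in tandem at the C terminus, so E7 is expressed as a doubly tagged fusion protein. The two tags allow detection by standard antibodies and affinity purification of E7 with its bound partners.

The construct comes from a study that systematically identified interactions between host cell proteins and E7 oncoproteins from diverse human papillomavirus types. This fits a use in generating puromycin-selected cell lines that stably express tagged HPV2a E7, followed by epitope-based pulldown of associated cellular proteins and comparison with E7 proteins from other HPV types.
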