Addgene plasmid #35137: p6647 MSCV-P C-Flag HA 2aE7
Depositing lab: Peter Howley. Depositing organization: Harvard Medical School. Publication: Systematic identification of interactions between host cell proteins and E7 oncoproteins from diverse human papillomaviruses. White EA, Sowa ME, Tan MJ, Jeudy S, Hayes SD, Santha S, Munger K, Harper JW, Howley PM. Proc Natl Acad Sci U S A. 2012 Jan 9. 10.1073/pnas.1116776109 PubMed 22232672.
Backbone
  Vector backbone: MSCV-P C-Flag-HA
  Backbone size w/o insert (bp): 8700
  Vector type: Mammalian Expression, Retroviral
  Selectable markers: Puromycin
Growth in bacteria
  Bacterial resistance: Ampicillin, 100 μg/mL
  Growth temperature: 37°C
  Growth strain: DH5alpha
  Copy number: Unknown
Gene/Insert
  Gene/Insert name: HPV2a E7
  Species: Human papillomavirus type 2a
  Insert size (bp): 300
  Tag / fusion protein: FLAG (C terminal on backbone); HA (C terminal on backbone)
  Cloning method: Gateway Cloning
  Sequencing primers: 5′ 5' CTACATCGTGACCTGGGAAGC 3'; 3′ MSCV-rev
Terms and licenses: Academic/Nonprofit Terms; Industry Terms: Not Available to Industry
How to cite: p6647 MSCV-P C-Flag HA 2aE7 was a gift from Peter Howley (Addgene plasmid # 35137 ; http://n2t.net/addgene:35137 ; RRID:Addgene_35137)
